>Addgene plasmid #89352 | pAsCpf1(TYCV)(BB) (pY211) | addgene full sequence | sequence record 182590 | Addgene Partial NGS Result
CCCCCCCCCCGCCCCCATCGCTGCACAAAATAATTAAAAAATAAATAAATACAAAATTGGGGGTGGGGAG
GGGGGGGAGATGGGGAGAGTGAAGCAGAACGTGGGGCTCACCTCGACCATGGTAATAGCGATGACTAATA
CGTAGATGTACTGCCAAGTAGGAAAGTCCCATAAGGTCATGTACTGGGCACAATGCCAGGCGGGCCATTT
ACCGTCATTGACGTCAATAGGGGGCGTACTTGGCATATGATACACTTGATGTACTGCCAAGTGGGCAGTT
TACCGTAAATACTCCACCCATTGACGTCAATGGAAAGTCCCTATTGGCGTTACTATTGACGTCAATGGGC
GGGGGTCGTTGGGCGGTCAGCCAGGCGGGCCATTTACCGTAAGTTATGTAACGGGTACCCGCGTATATCT
GGCCCGTACATCGCGAAGCAGCGCAAAACGCCTAACCCTAAGCAGATTCTTCATGCAATAGAAAAAAAGG
TCTTCTCGAAGACCCATCTACAAGAGTAGAAATTACGGTGTTTCGTCCTTTCCACAAGATATATAAAGCC
AAGAAATCGAAATACTTTCAAGTTACGGTAAGCATATGATAGTCCATTTTAAAACATAATTTTAAAACTG
CAAACTACCCAAGAAATTATTACTTTCTACGTCACGTATTTTGTACTAATATCTTTGTGTTTACAGTCAA
ATTAATTCCAATTATCTCTCTAACAGCCTTGTATCGTATATGCAAATATGAAGGAATCATGGGAAATAGG
CCCTCTCTAGAGGCCGCAGGAACCCCTAGTGATGGAGTTGGCCACTCCCTCTCTGCGCGCTCGCTCGCTC
ACTGAGGCCGGGCGACCAAAGGTCGCCCGACGCCCGGGCGGCCTCAGTGAGCGAGCGAGCGCGCAGCTGC
CTGCAGGACATGTGAGCAAAAGGCCAGCAAAAGGCCAGGAACCGTAAAAAGGCCGCGTTGCTGGCGTTTT
TCCATAGGCTCCGCCCCCCTGACGAGCATCACAAAAATCGACGCTCAAGTCAGAGGTGGCGAAACCCGAC
AGGACTATAAAGATACCAGGCGTTTCCCCCTGGAAGCTCCCTCGTGCGCTCTCCTGTTCCGACCCTGCCG
CTTACCGGATACCTGTCCGCCTTTCTCCCTTCGGGAAGCGTGGCGCTTTCTCATAGCTCACGCTGTAGGT
ATCTCAGTTCGGTGTAGGTCGTTCGCTCCAAGCTGGGCTGTGTGCACGAACCCCCCGTTCAGCCCGACCG
CTGCGCCTTATCCGGTAACTATCGTCTTGAGTCCAACCCGGTAAGACACGACTTATCGCCACTGGCAGCA
GCCACTGGTAACAGGATTAGCAGAGCGAGGTATGTAGGCGGTGCTACAGAGTTCTTGAAGTGGTGGCCTA
ACTACGGCTACACTAGAAGAACAGTATTTGGTATCTGCGCTCTGCTGAAGCCAGTTACCTTCGGAAAAAG
AGTTGGTAGCTCTTGATCCGGCAAACAAACCACCGCTGGTAGCGGTGGTTTTTTTGTTTGCAAGCAGCAG
ATTACGCGCAGAAAAAAAGGATCTCAAGAAGATCCTTTGATCTTTTCTACGGGGTCTGACGCTCAGTGGA
ACGAAAACTCACGTTAAGGGATTTTGGTCATGAGATTATCAAAAAGGATCTTCACCTAGATCCTTTTAAA
TTAAAAATGAAGTTTTAAATCAATCTAAAGTATATATGAGTAAACTTGGTCTGACAGTTACCAATGCTTA
ATCAGTGAGGCACCTATCTCAGCGATCTGTCTATTTCGTTCATCCATAGTTGCCTGACTCCCCGTCGTGT
AGATAACTACGATACGGGAGGGCTTACCATCTGGCCCCAGTGCTGCAATGATACCGCGGCTTCCACGCTC
ACCGGCTCCAGATTTATCAGCAATAAACCAGCCAGCCGGAAGGGCCGAGCGCAGAAGTGGTCCTGCAACT
TTATCCGCCTCCATCCAGTCTATTAATTGTTGCCGGGAAGCTAGAGTAAGTAGTTCGCCAGTTAATAGTT
TGCGCAACGTTGTTGCCATTGCTACAGGCATCGTGGTGTCACGCTCGTCGTTTGGTATGGCTTCATTCAG
CTCCGGTTCCCAACGATCAAGGCGAGTTACATGATCCCCCATGTTGTGCAAAAAAGCGGTTAGCTCCTTC
GGTCCTCCGATCGTTGTCAGAAGTAAGTTGGCCGCAGTGTTATCACTCATGGTTATGGCAGCACTGCATA
ATTCTCTTACTGTCATGCCATCCGTAAGATGCTTTTCTGTGACTGGTGAGTACTCAACCAAGTCATTCTG
AGAATAGTGTATGCGGCGACCGAGTTGCTCTTGCCCGGCGTCAATACGGGATAATACCGCGCCACATAGC
AGAACTTTAAAAGTGCTCATCATTGGAAAACGTTCTTCGGGGCGAAAACTCTCAAGGATCTTACCGCTGT
TGAGATCCAGTTCGATGTAACCCACTCGTGCACCCAACTGATCTTCAGCATCTTTTACTTTCACCAGCGT
TTCTGGGTGAGCAAAAACAGGAAGGCAAAATGCCGCAAAAAAGGGAATAAGGGCGACACGGAAATGTTGA
ATACTCATACTCTTCCTTTTTCAATATTATTGAAGCATTTATCAGGGTTATTGTCTCATGAGCGGATACA
TATTTGAATGTATTTAGAAAAATAAACAAATAGGGGTTCCGCGCACATTTCCCCGAAAAGTGCCACCTGA
CGTCTAAGAAACCATTATTATCATGACATTAACCTATAAAAATAGGCGTATCACGAGGCCCTTTCGTCTC
GCGCGTTTCGGTGATGACGGTGAAAACCTCTGACACATGCAGCTCCCGGAGACGGTCACAGCTTGTCTGT
AAGCGGATGCCGGGAGCAGACAAGCCCGTCAGGGCGCGTCAGCGGGTGTTGGCGGGTGTCGGGGCTGGCT
TAACTATGCGGCATCAGAGCAGATTGTACTGAGAGTGCACCATAAAATTGTAAACGTTAATATTTTGTTA
AAATTCGCGTTAAATTTTTGTTAAATCAGCTCATTTTTTAACCAATAGACCGAAATCGGCAAAATCCCTT
ATAAATCAAAAGAATAGCCCGAGATAGAGT
[37 nt withheld, positions 3111-3147]
AAAGAACGTGGACTCCAACGTCAAAGG
[141 nt withheld, positions 3175-3315]
G
[46 nt withheld, positions 3317-3362]
A
[95 nt withheld, positions 3364-3458]
TATGCGGTGTGAAATACCGCACAGATGCGTAAGGAGAAAATACCGCATCAGGCGCCCCTGCAGGCAGCTG
CGCGCTCGCTCGCTCACTGAGGCCGCCCGGGCAAAGCCCGGGCGTCGGGCGACCTTTGGTCGCCCGGCCT
CAGTGAGCGAGCGAGCGCGCAGAGAGGGAGTGGCCAACTCCATCACTAGGGGTTCCTGCGGCCGCTCCCC
AGCATGCCTGCTATTCTCTTCCCAATCCTCCCCCTTGCTGTCCTGCCCCACCCCACCCCCCAGAATAGAA
TGACACCTACTCAGACAATGCGATGCAATTTCCTCATTTTATTAGGAAAGGACAGTGGGAGTGGCACCTT
CCAGGGTCAAGGAAGGCACGGGGGAGGGGCAAACAACAGATGGCTGGCAACTAGAAGGCACAGTCGAGGC
TGATCAGCGAGCTCTAGGAATTCTTAGGCATAGTCGGGGACATCATATGGGTATGCATAATCAGGCACGT
CGTAGGGATAAGCGTAATCTGGAACATCGTATGGGTAGGATCCCTTTTTCTTTTTTGCCTGGCCGGCCTT
TTTCGTGGCCGCCGGCCTTTTGTTGCGCAGCTCCTGGATGTAGGCCAGCCAGTCCTGATTGGAGATGCCG
TTCTGCAGCTTCAGATCCTTGCTCTCCTTCAGGTGATTCAGCAGCAGCTGGCCCTTCAGGGCGATGTGGT
AGGCGCCATTGGCATCGGCGTCCATGGGCCACTCTGGGTTCTGAAACCGGGAGTCGAAGCACACGCCATT
CAGATCGCGCACGGGGCTGTTGATATAGTCCTCGCCTGTGGCGGCATTGGAGTTCCGCATCTGCAGCACG
CTGCGGATCAGGGCCACCATGGTGTCGATGGCGTGAGAATCGTCATTCTCCAGCAGCTTTGGCAGGATGT
TGGAGCCATCCCTGAACACGATGCCCTTCTCCTCCAGCAGGGCGATCAGCTCGTTGGCAGGATACAGGTC
CCGGTATCTGCCGGTGAATCTGTGATTCTCGATCACTGGCACGATTCTCTTGCCGGCGATGAAAGGGGTG
CCCTTGGCGTCAAACTGTGTCTCGTTCTTCTCGAACACGATATCCCATGCAGGCATAAAGCCGGGCAGGC
CCCTCTGGAAGGACAGATTTCTGTTCATCTTAAAGTGCAGGATGAAGTCGCCGGTTTTCACGTCGTAGTG
CAGAAAGTCGAAGCCCTCCAGGAAGTGCTTGCGGCTCTCGTGATTCTTGATGGTTTTCCACACGAAGGGG
TCCACGAAGCCGGTCAGGGGATCGATCTTAGATGTATATGGGGCAGGCACGTAAAACAGGAAGCCAGACT
GGGTGCCCATCTTGGCAAAGGAGGTGAACTGGTCTGTCAGCTGGTATGGGTTCAGCACGCCTCCCACTTT
CTCTGCTGGATAGTCCTTCAGCACCAGGCAATTCAGCTTATCGATCAGCATCTTCTCGAACTGCTGGTAC
ACGGCCTTCTCGGCGATGCCGGTCCTCTTGCTCTTAAAGCCGAAATTCAGGTTCTCCAGCACCACCACGG
CCTGGTAGTGGATCATCAGGTCCACGATCTCGTGGATGACCTGGCTCAGATAGCCCTGCTTCAGATCCTT
GATTGTGCCCACCACAGACCAGGCCTGCCTTGCTGCCACCCTCTCCTTCTCCCTGTTGTCCAGCTTCTTC
TGGTAATCAAACTGCTGGATGGTGTTCAGGCTCCGCTGCTCCAGGATCTTGCCGGTGGAGTCGATCACTG
TGATATAGATCAGGTTTCTCTCGCCCCGATCGATGCCGATGATAGGTGTCTCGGGGTGCTCCTTCAGGTA
GGCATTCACCCTCTGGTTGAACTTAGATGGGGAATTGGCGGCCTGATAGTTCAGTGTGATAGGCACGTGG
AAAAAGAACTTGTCGCTGGTAAAGCGCCTATCCTTGATGATCTCGTGAGACACCTCCTTGGTGATCACGT
TGGGCAGCAGGGCCCTGGCCTCATCAGACAGGTCGTGGGACAGTCTGTGATTCACATAGTCGTACAGCTC
CTGGTACAGGGTGTCGGGGATTGGGGTTTTCTGATCCTTCAGCTTCTTGTTCAGCATCTTCTCTCCCAGC
CGGTGTGCCATCCTCTTCATCCTGGACTTAGGGCGGTAGAACAGCTCGGCCTGGCCATTCAGCTTGATGC
TTGTCTTGGCCAGGTTCTCTGGAGAAAACAGACCGGTCCAATACAGTGTGTGCAGATTAGGCTTGCCGTG
GTGGCCCTTGGCAAAGTCCTTGTTATAGATCTGGAACAGGTACAGCTTGCCTGTCTCCACGGCATCCATG
ATCTCCTTCTCGGCGATTCTCTGGAAGCTGATGTGGTACAGCAGGGGATTCAGCTCGGCATAGTACTCGC
CCAGGTCCTTATACTGAGAGGATGGCCGCAGGCTAGACAGATCGATAGAGGTTGTCTTGGTATACTTGGA
CAGAAAATCCCTTGTGAAGTCGATCCACTTGCACAGGGCCTCTCTGTAGCCCTTCTGGTCGCCGGTTTTC
TTGGCGTACGCTGTCTGAAACTTCTTTGGCTCCTTCTCAGGATTGTTCAGGTCGTAGATCTCCTTTGTGA
TCTCCAGAGGCTCGATGAAATTGTTGGACAGCAGGATGGGGGTTGTGTGGGTCTGAAAGTGGGCGGTCAC
CGCCTTCAGCTGGGTGCTGCACCGTGGGATCATCTTGGCGGCATCCGGAAAGTAGTCATAGTACATCTTA
TCAAAGCCCTCGCTGGTTTTCTCTGTGGGCTCGAAGCTGAGGGCCTTATACCTGCCCTTCTGCTTTGGCA
TGATGCCCAGATAGTACAGGCCGTTCTTCACAAACAGGATGGCGCCATTGTTCTTCTCCTTATTCACGTC
CCAGCCCCGGGCCAGTGTAGGCATCTGAAAGTTCAGCTTGAACTTCTCCACGGAGTAGGGCTTCTTGGTG
GCATAATTTCTGGCCTTGTTGTAGAAGCTCAGAGAAGGCTCCATCTCCAGCTTGATGCCGGTCAGCCGGG
CAGAGAACTCGGGGTCCACCTCGTTGGACTCATCCACGGCAAACCAGTCCAGCAGGTGGTACAGGCCCAG
CAGGCTGTCCAGCTGAGACTTCAGGATCTCCTTCTCCTCCTGCTTCTTCAGGGTTGTAGGCAGTGGCTGA
TCCAGGGCGGCGTGTGCGTGGGACAGGATCTCGCTGGTTTTCTGCTTGAAGGCCTCGCTCAGCTCCTTGC
CTGCGGCAGAGATGATCTCCTGCAGGTTGATATCCTCGTGCTTCAGGCTGCGCTGCACCTTCTCCTTGGC
AGACTTGGTGATCTTGCCTGTCAGCTCGGAGATTCTCCGCTCATACAGGGCATTCCTCAGTGTATCCCAG
TGGTCGCACAGGGCGCTGCTGATTGTCTCCAGCTTCTTGTGGCTGATGAAGATGTGTGTCAGGTCGATGC
TGTTCAGCTCGTTAAACAGGGCCTCGGCTGTCTCCAGCACGTTCTCGTTTCTCAGCAGTGTCTTGTACTT
GCAGAAGGACTGGATCACTTCCTCGTCGCTCTTAAACTCCTCCAGGATGAAAGACAGGGTGTTCCTATCG
GACAGGATCTGCTTAAACAGGGGGATGAATCTGTGTGGCAGGGAGGCGATGATGTGGGCTGTCTCATCAT
TCTTCTGGATGGCCAGATTCAGCACCTCGTTCAGGCCCTTGATCTTCTCGGTGCCTGCCTCCCGAGAGAT
TCCTCCCAGCAGCTGGTTATACAGGTCGATCTGGGTCTGTGTCAGCAGCTGGTTATAAAAAGGGAAGGAA
AACACCTCCTCGATGGAGGTGCTCACGAAGATGCCGATGGCCTTCTTCACGTTCTCAAAGTGCTCCCGCA
GGCTGGGCACGGCGGTGATCAGGCGTGTGAAGATGTGACAATTCTCCTTAAACTTGGGGAAGTTGTCCTG
CACGATGCGGTGTGGGATGGCTGTGCTGATATCCTCGGCGCTGAACACGTTCTTCCTGTTCTCATAAAAG
CCGGAGAAGTAGGTTGTAAACTTGTCGAAGCTCCGCAGCAGGGCGTTCTCGTGCTCGGTTGTGGTCACGG
TGCCCAGCTGCTTCAGCACCTTGCCATTAAACAGCTCGGCCTTGAACAGGCCCTTGTAGATCTCGGCGTG
TCTCTTATTGATGGCATCGGTCAGGTTGTCTGTCCGGCCGATGAAGTAGTCGTGGATGGCATTGCGATAT
GTGGCCTGCTCCTCGATCAGGGCGTTCCTTGTCTCCTCGGTTTTCTCCTTTCTATAGGAGTCGATGGCGG
CGCTCAGGTTCTCCCAATCCAGCTGCACCAGCTGCAGGCACTGGTCGGCATAGGTCTTGTAGATCCGATC
GATGATGGGCTTCAGCTCCTTGTAGTGATCATTGCGGGCCTTGTCCTCCTCGATGAAGCCCTGCTCCTGG
ATGTGCTTCAGGGTCTTGCCCTGTGGGATCAGCTCAAACCGCAGTGTCTTGCTCACCTGATACAGGTTGG
TAAAGCCCTCGAACTGTGTGGCTGCTGGGACTCCGTGGATACCGACCTTCCGCTTCTTCTTTGGGGCCAT
GGTGGCAAGCTTAAGTTTAAACGCTAGCCGGTCCAACCTGAAAAAAAGTGATTTCAGGCAGGTGCTCCAG
GTAATTAAACATTAATACCCCACCAACCAACCATCCCTTAAACCCTTACCTCTTGCTCAGCTAATTACAG
CCCGGAGGAGAAGGGCCGTCCCGCCCGCTCACCTGTGGGAGTAACGCGGTCAGTCAGAGCCGGGGCGGGC
GGCGCGAGGCGGCGGCGGAGCGGGGCACGGGGCGAAGGCAGCGCGCAGCGACTCCCGCCCGCCGCGCGCT
TCGCTTTTTATAGGGCCGCCGCCGCCGCCGCCTCGCCATAAAAGGAAACTTTCGGAGCGCGCCGCTCTGA
TTGGCTGCCGCCGCACCTCTCCGCCTCGCCCCGCCCCGCCCCTCGCCCCGCCCCGCCCCGCCTGGCGCGC
GCCCCCC
Features (pLannotate 1.2.2; 18 found; start..end, strand, type, name):
    118..403     -  enhancer       CMV enhancer: human cytomegalovirus immediate early enhancer; contains an 18-bp deletion relative to the standard CMV enhancer
    535..775     -  promoter       U6 promoter: RNA polymerase III promoter for human U6 snRNA
    823..850     -  repeat_region  AAV2 ITR (fragment): inverted terminal repeat of adeno-associated virus serotype 2 inverted
    879..906     -  repeat_region  AAV2 ITR (fragment): inverted terminal repeat of adeno-associated virus serotype 2 inverted
    979..1567    -  rep_origin     ori: high-copy-number ColE1/pMB1/pBR322/pUC origin of replication
   1738..2598    -  CDS            AmpR: β-lactamase; bla; confers resistance to ampicillin, carbenicillin, and related antibiotics
   2599..2703    -  promoter       AmpR promoter: bla
   2798..2833    +  CDS            rop (fragment): Rop protein, which maintains plasmids at low copy number; rop
   2935..2984    +  misc_feature   bom (fragment): basis of mobility region from pBR322
   2985..3440    -  rep_origin     f1 ori (sequence partly withheld): f1 bacteriophage origin of replication; arrow indicates direction of (+) strand synthesis
   3459..3510    +  misc_feature   bom (fragment): basis of mobility region from pBR322
   3515..3655    -  repeat_region  AAV2 ITR: inverted terminal repeat of adeno-associated virus serotype 2 inverted
   3760..3871    -  polyA_signal   bGH poly(A) signal: bovine growth hormone polyadenylation signal
   3905..3985    -  CDS            3xHA: three tandem HA epitope tags
   3992..4039    -  CDS            nucleoplasmin NLS: bipartite nuclear localization signal from nucleoplasmin
   4040..7957    -  CDS            AsCpf1: CRISPR-associated protein from Acidaminococcus sp. BV3L6 (Zetsche et al., 2015)
   8046..8273    -  intron         hybrid intron: hybrid between chicken β-actin (CBA) and minute virus of mice (MMV) introns (Gray et al., 2011)
   8274..116     -  promoter       chicken β-actin promoter (across the origin): No description available
