[The description below was written by a language model from this plasmid's Addgene catalogue record and pLannotate feature annotations shown in this document.]
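Description:
pAsCpf1(TYCV)(BB) (pY211) is an 8.4 kb mammalian expression plasmid for CRISPR genome editing that carries both a nuclease and a guide RNA cassette. It is built on a pUC-type backbone with a high-copy ColE1/pUC origin and a β-lactamase gene for ampicillin selection in bacteria. An f1 phage origin is also annotated. The feature table detects one AAV2 inverted terminal repeat and two short ITR fragments, which appear to be inherited from the parental vector. The record does not describe the plasmid as an AAV packaging construct.

The main payload is a human codon-optimised Cpf1 (Cas12a) from Acidaminococcus sp., carrying the S542R and K607R substitutions that define the "RR" variant. These changes shift PAM recognition to TYCV. The depositor notes that CCCC and ACCC PAMs are also recognised, and VYCV at lower efficiency. Expression is driven by the CBh promoter, which appears in the annotation as its components: a CMV enhancer, the chicken β-actin promoter and a hybrid CBA/MVM intron. Transcription ends at a bovine growth hormone polyadenylation signal. The protein has an N-terminal NLS according to the catalogue entry. At the C terminus it carries a nucleoplasmin NLS followed by a 3xHA epitope tag, which provide nuclear import and a handle for antibody detection.

A separate human U6 RNA polymerase III promoter drives the crRNA cassette, which contains BbsI sites so that a guide sequence of choice can be cloned in. The plasmid is therefore used to deliver nuclease and guide together into mammalian cells, allowing targeting of genomic sites next to PAMs that wild-type AsCpf1 does not use.
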