Addgene plasmid #89352: pAsCpf1(TYCV)(BB) (pY211)
Purpose: Expresses humanized AsCpf1 TYCV PAM variant and crRNA guide
Depositing lab: Feng Zhang. Publication: Engineered Cpf1 variants with altered PAM specificities. Gao L, Cox DBT, Yan WX, Manteiga JC, Schneider MW, Yamano T, Nishimasu H, Nureki O, Crosetto N, Zhang F. Nat Biotechnol. 2017 Jun 5. doi: 10.1038/nbt.3900. PubMed 28581492.
Backbone
  Vector backbone: pUC ori vector
  Backbone size w/o insert (bp): 4328
  Total vector size (bp): 8435
  Vector type: Mammalian Expression, CRISPR
Growth in bacteria
  Bacterial resistance: Ampicillin, 100 μg/mL
  Growth temperature: 37°C
  Growth strain: NEB Stable
  Copy number: Unknown
Gene/Insert
  Gene/Insert name: Cpf1, RR variant (alt name: AsCas12a, RR variant)
  Species: Synthetic; Acidaminococcus sp.
  Insert size (bp): 4107
  Mutation: S542R/K607R
  Promoter: CBh
  Tag / fusion protein: NLS (N terminal on insert); NLS-3xHA (C terminal on insert)
  Cloning method: Gibson Cloning
  Sequencing primers: 5′ AGGGATGGTTGGTTGGTGGG
Terms and licenses: Academic/Nonprofit Terms; Industry Terms: Not Available to Industry
Depositor comments: This variant also recognizes CCCC and ACCC PAMs (and, with lower efficiency, VYCV). Contains a U6-crRNA expression cassette (BbsI restriction sites for guide cloning). For more information on Zhang lab CRISPR plasmids, please refer to www.addgene.org/crispr/zhang/.
How to cite: pAsCpf1(TYCV)(BB) (pY211) was a gift from Feng Zhang (Addgene plasmid # 89352 ; http://n2t.net/addgene:89352 ; RRID:Addgene_89352)
